Addgene plasmid #48004: pICH47772
Purpose: (Empty Backbone)
Depositing lab: Sylvestre Marillonnet. Depositing organization: Leibniz Institute of Plant Biochemistry (IPB). Publication: A modular cloning system for standardized assembly of multigene constructs. Weber E, Engler C, Gruetzner R, Werner S, Marillonnet S. PLoS One. 2011 Feb 18;6(2):e16765. doi: 10.1371/journal.pone.0016765. PubMed 21364738.
Backbone
  Vector backbone: derived from pBIN19 and pUC19
  Backbone manufacturer: self-made
  Backbone size (bp): 4356
  Vector type: Unspecified
  Selectable markers: LacZ alpha
Growth in bacteria
  Bacterial resistance: Ampicillin, 100 μg/mL
  Growth temperature: 37°C
  Growth strain: DH10B
  Copy number: High Copy
Gene/Insert
  Gene/Insert name: None
Terms and licenses: Academic/Nonprofit Terms; Industry Terms: Not Available to Industry
Depositor comments: level 1 cloning vector, replicates in E.coli and Agrobacterium, binary vector for Agrobacterium T-DNA delivery to plant cells
How to cite: pICH47772 was a gift from Sylvestre Marillonnet (Addgene plasmid # 48004 ; http://n2t.net/addgene:48004 ; RRID:Addgene_48004)
