[The description below was written by a language model from this plasmid's Addgene catalogue record and pLannotate feature annotations shown in this document.]
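Description:
pICH47772 is an empty level 1 acceptor vector from a modular cloning system for standardized assembly of multigene constructs. It was built from elements of pBIN19 and pUC19. It is a binary vector: it replicates in both E. coli and Agrobacterium, and it carries nopaline C58-type left and right T-DNA border repeats, so whatever lies between the borders can be delivered to plant cells by Agrobacterium. Dual-host maintenance comes from two replication systems. A high-copy ColE1/pUC origin supports propagation in E. coli, and the broad-host-range incP oriV together with its initiator gene trfA supports replication in Agrobacterium. Selection in bacteria is by ampicillin or carbenicillin resistance, from a β-lactamase gene under its native bla promoter. Short annotated fragments of tetR, lacI and the pBR322 bom region appear to be remnants of the parental plasmids rather than functional parts.

There is no insert. On the circular map, the region between the right and left borders holds a lacZα cassette, consisting of a CAP binding site, lac promoter, lac operator, a pUC18/19-type multiple cloning site and the lacZα fragment. This serves as a blue/white screening marker, with the cassette presumably being replaced when parts are assembled into the vector so that correct clones are white. The record does not list the restriction sites or fusion overhangs used for assembly, nor the position or orientation this vector occupies in the level 1 series. It also shows no plant selectable marker within the T-DNA. The catalogue gives a backbone size of 4356 bp, whereas the depositor's full sequence is 4,968 nt. The difference is roughly consistent with the lacZα cassette being counted separately, though the record does not say so. The vector is typically used to assemble a single transcription unit, which can either be tested directly in plants through Agrobacterium delivery or carried forward into higher-level multigene constructs.
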