Features (pLannotate 1.2.2; 15 found; start..end, strand, type, name):
     76..100     -  misc_feature   LB T-DNA repeat: left border repeat from nopaline C58 T-DNA
    192..823     +  rep_origin     oriV: incP origin of replication
    910..1014    +  promoter       AmpR promoter: bla
   1015..1875    +  CDS            AmpR: β-lactamase; bla; confers resistance to ampicillin, carbenicillin, and related antibiotics
   2046..2634    +  rep_origin     ori: high-copy-number ColE1/pMB1/pBR322/pUC origin of replication
   2970..4115    +  CDS            trfA: TRFA_ECOLX - Experimental evidence at protein level: Swiss-Prot protein existence level 1. Also involved in plasmid copy number control, promoting intermolecular coupling of protein bound iterons at oriV, which inhibits replication initiation. From Escherichia coli.
   4142..4162    +  CDS            TetR (fragment): tetracycline resistance regulatory protein; tetR
   4274..4298    -  misc_feature   RB T-DNA repeat: right border repeat from nopaline C58 T-DNA
   4431..4530    +  misc_feature   bom (fragment): basis of mobility region from pBR322
   4536..4693    -  CDS            lacZα (fragment): LacZα fragment of β-galactosidase; lacZ fragment
   4690..4746    +  misc_feature   MCS: pUC18/19 multiple cloning site
   4783..4799    -  protein_bind   lac operator: The lac repressor binds to the lac operator to inhibit transcription in E. coli. This inhibition can be relieved by adding lactose or isopropyl-β-D-thiogalactopyranoside (IPTG). lac repressor encoded by lacI
   4807..4837    -  promoter       lac promoter: promoter for the E. coli lac operon
   4852..4873    -  protein_bind   CAP binding site: CAP binding activates transcription in the presence of cAMP. E. coli catabolite activator protein
   4886..4928    -  CDS            lacI (fragment): lac repressor; lacI; The lac repressor binds to the lac operator to inhibit transcription in E. coli. This inhibition can be relieved by adding lactose or isopropyl-β-D-thiogalactopyranoside (IPTG).
>Addgene plasmid #48004 | pICH47772 | depositor full sequence | sequence record 69004 | Full Sequence
GTGGGGCCCACTGCATCCACCCCAGTACATTAAAAACGTCCGCAATGTGTTATTAAGTTGTCTAAGCGTC
AATTTGTTTACACCACAATATATCCTGCCACCAGCCAGCCAACAGCTCCCCGACCGGCAGCTCGGCACAA
AATCACCACTCGATACAGGCAGCCCATCAGTCAGATCAGGATCTCCTTTGCGACGCTCACCGGGCTGGTT
GCCCTCGCCGCTGGGCTGGCGGCCGTCTATGGCCCTGCAAACGCGCCAGAAACGCCGTCGAAGCCGTGTG
CGAGACACCGCGGCCGCCGGCGTTGTGGATACCTCGCGGAAAACTTGGCCCTCACTGACAGATGAGGGGC
GGACGTTGACACTTGAGGGGCCGACTCACCCGGCGCGGCGTTGACAGATGAGGGGCAGGCTCGATTTCGG
CCGGCGACGTGGAGCTGGCCAGCCTCGCAAATCGGCGAAAACGCCTGATTTTACGCGAGTTTCCCACAGA
TGATGTGGACAAGCCTGGGGATAAGTGCCCTGCGGTATTGACACTTGAGGGGCGCGACTACTGACAGATG
AGGGGCGCGATCCTTGACACTTGAGGGGCAGAGTGCTGACAGATGAGGGGCGCACCTATTGACATTTGAG
GGGCTGTCCACAGGCAGAAAATCCAGCATTTGCAAGGGTTTCCGCCCGTTTTTCGGCCACCGCTAACCTG
TCTTTTAACCTGCTTTTAAACCAATATTTATAAACCTTGTTTTTAACCAGGGCTGCGCCCTGTGCGCGTG
ACCGCGCACGCCGAAGGGGGGTGCCCCCCCTTCTCGAACCCTCCCGGCCCGCTAACGCGGGCCTCCCATC
CCCCCAGGGGCTGCGCCCCTCGGCCGCGAACGGCCTCACCCCAAAAATGGCAGCGCTGGCCAATTCGTGC
GCGGAACCCCTATTTGTTTATTTTTCTAAATACATTCAAATATGTATCCGCTCATGAGACAATAACCCTG
ATAAATGCTTCAATAATATTGAAAAAGGAAGAGTATGAGTATTCAACATTTCCGTGTCGCCCTTATTCCC
TTTTTTGCGGCATTTTGCCTTCCTGTTTTTGCTCACCCAGAAACGCTGGTGAAAGTAAAAGATGCTGAAG
ATCAGTTGGGTGCACGAGTGGGTTACATCGAACTGGATCTCAACAGCGGTAAGATCCTTGAGAGTTTTCG
CCCCGAAGAACGTTTTCCAATGATGAGCACTTTTAAAGTTCTGCTATGTGGCGCGGTATTATCCCGTATT
GACGCCGGGCAAGAGCAACTCGGTCGCCGCATACACTATTCTCAGAATGACTTGGTTGAGTACTCACCAG
TCACAGAAAAGCATCTTACGGATGGCATGACAGTAAGAGAATTATGCAGTGCTGCCATAACCATGAGTGA
TAACACTGCGGCCAACTTACTTCTGACAACGATCGGAGGACCGAAGGAGCTAACCGCTTTTTTGCACAAC
ATGGGGGATCATGTAACTCGCCTTGATCGTTGGGAACCGGAGCTGAATGAAGCCATACCAAACGACGAGC
GTGACACCACGATGCCTGTAGCAATGGCAACAACGTTGCGCAAACTATTAACTGGCGAACTACTTACTCT
AGCTTCCCGGCAACAATTAATAGACTGGATGGAGGCGGATAAAGTTGCAGGACCACTTCTGCGCTCGGCC
CTTCCGGCTGGCTGGTTTATTGCTGATAAATCTGGAGCCGGTGAGCGTGGTTCTCGCGGTATCATTGCAG
CACTGGGGCCAGATGGTAAGCCCTCCCGTATCGTAGTTATCTACACGACGGGGAGTCAGGCAACTATGGA
TGAACGAAATAGACAGATCGCTGAGATAGGTGCCTCACTGATTAAGCATTGGTAACTGTCAGACCAAGTT
TACTCATATATACTTTAGATTGATTTAAAACTTCATTTTTAATTTAAAAGGATCTAGGTGAAGATCCTTT
TTGATAATCTCATGACCAAAATCCCTTAACGTGAGTTTTCGTTCCACTGAGCGTCAGACCCCGTAGAAAA
GATCAAAGGATCTTCTTGAGATCCTTTTTTTCTGCGCGTAATCTGCTGCTTGCAAACAAAAAAACCACCG
CTACCAGCGGTGGTTTGTTTGCCGGATCAAGAGCTACCAACTCTTTTTCCGAAGGTAACTGGCTTCAGCA
GAGCGCAGATACCAAATACTGTCCTTCTAGTGTAGCCGTAGTTAGGCCACCACTTCAAGAACTCTGTAGC
ACCGCCTACATACCTCGCTCTGCTAATCCTGTTACCAGTGGCTGCTGCCAGTGGCGATAAGTCGTGTCTT
ACCGGGTTGGACTCAAGACGATAGTTACCGGATAAGGCGCAGCGGTCGGGCTGAACGGGGGGTTCGTGCA
CACAGCCCAGCTTGGAGCGAACGACCTACACCGAACTGAGATACCTACAGCGTGAGCTATGAGAAAGCGC
CACGCTTCCCGAAGGGAGAAAGGCGGACAGGTATCCGGTAAGCGGCAGGGTCGGAACAGGAGAGCGCACG
AGGGAGCTTCCAGGGGGAAACGCCTGGTATCTTTATAGTCCTGTCGGGTTTCGCCACCTCTGACTTGAGC
GTCGATTTTTGTGATGCTCGTCAGGGGGGCGGAGCCTATGGAAAAACGCCAGCAACGCGGCCTTTTTACG
GTTCCTGGCAGATCCTAGATGTGGCGCAACGATGCCGGCGACAAGCAGGAGCGCACCGACTTCTTCCGCA
TCAAGTGTTTTGGCTCTCAGGCCGAGGCCCACGGCAAGTATTTGGGCAAGGGGTCGCTGGTATTCGTGCA
GGGCAAGATTCGGAATACCAAGTACGAGAAGGACGGCCAGACGGTCTACGGGACCGACTTCATTGCCGAT
AAGGTGGATTATCTGGACACCAAGGCACCAGGCGGGTCAAATCAGGAATAAGGGCACATTGCCCCGGCGT
GAGTCGGGGCAATCCCGCAAGGAGGGTGAATGAATCGGACGTTTGACCGGAAGGCATACAGGCAAGAACT
GATCGACGCGGGGTTTTCCGCCGAGGATGCCGAAACCATCGCAAGCCGCACCGTCATGCGTGCGCCCCGC
GAAACCTTCCAGTCCGTCGGCTCGATGGTCCAGCAAGCTACGGCCAAGATCGAGCGCGACAGCGTGCAAC
TGGCTCCCCCTGCCCTGCCCGCGCCATCGGCCGCCGTGGAGCGTTCGCGTCGTCTTGAACAGGAGGCGGC
AGGTTTGGCGAAGTCGATGACCATCGACACGCGAGGAACTATGACGACCAAGAAGCGAAAAACCGCCGGC
GAGGACCTGGCAAAACAGGTCAGCGAGGCCAAGCAGGCCGCGTTGCTGAAACACACGAAGCAGCAGATCA
AGGAAATGCAGCTTTCCTTGTTCGATATTGCGCCGTGGCCGGACACGATGCGAGCGATGCCAAACGACAC
GGCCCGCTCTGCCCTGTTCACCACGCGCAACAAGAAAATCCCGCGCGAGGCGCTGCAAAACAAGGTCATT
TTCCACGTCAACAAGGACGTGAAGATCACCTACACCGGCGTCGAGCTGCGGGCCGACGATGACGAACTGG
TGTGGCAGCAGGTGTTGGAGTACGCGAAGCGCACCCCTATCGGCGAGCCGATCACCTTCACGTTCTACGA
GCTTTGCCAGGACCTGGGCTGGTCGATCAATGGCCGGTATTACACGAAGGCCGAGGAATGCCTGTCGCGC
CTACAGGCGACGGCGATGGGCTTCACGTCCGACCGCGTTGGGCACCTGGAATCGGTGTCGCTGCTGCACC
GCTTCCGCGTCCTGGACCGTGGCAAGAAAACGTCCCGTTGCCAGGTCCTGATCGACGAGGAAATCGTCGT
GCTGTTTGCTGGCGACCACTACACGAAATTCATATGGGAGAAGTACCGCAAGCTGTCGCCGACGGCCCGA
CGGATGTTCGACTATTTCAGCTCGCACCGGGAGCCGTACCCGCTCAAGCTGGAAACCTTCCGCCTCATGT
GCGGATCGGATTCCACCCGCGTGAAGAAGTGGCGCGAGCAGGTCGGCGAAGCCTGCGAAGAGTTGCGAGG
CAGCGGCCTGGTGGAACACGCCTGGGTCAATGATGACCTGGTGCATTGCAAACGCTAGGGCCTTGTGGGG
TCAGTTCCGGCTGGGGGTTCAGCAGCCAGCGCCTGATCTGGGGAACCCTGTGGTTGGCATGCACATACAA
ATGGACGAACGGATAAACCTTTTCACGCCCTTTTAAATATCCGATTATTCTAATAAACGCTCTTTTCTCT
TAGGTTTACCCGCCAATATATCCTGTCAAACACTGATAGTTTAAACCACTTCGTGCAGAAGACAACACAA
GCGTGAGACCGTCACAGCTTGTCTGTAAGCGGATGCCGGGAGCAGACAAGCCCGTCAGGGCGCGTCAGCG
GGTGTTGGCGGGTGTCGGGGCTGGCTTAACTATGCGGCATCAGAGCAGATTGTACTGAGAGTGCACCATA
TGCGGTGTGAAATACCGCACAGATGCGTAAGGAGAAAATACCGCATCAGGCGCCATTCGCCATTCAGGCT
GCGCAACTGTTGGGAAGGGCGATCGGTGCGGGCCTCTTCGCTATTACGCCAGCTGGCGAAAGGGGGATGT
GCTGCAAGGCGATTAAGTTGGGTAACGCCAGGGTTTTCCCAGTCACGACGTTGTAAAACGACGGCCAGTG
AATTCGAGCTCGGTACCCGGGGATCCTCTAGAGTCGACCTGCAGGCATGCAAGCTTGGCGTAATCATGGT
CATAGCTGTTTCCTGTGTGAAATTGTTATCCGCTCACAATTCCACACAACATACGAGCCGGAAGCATAAA
GTGTAAAGCCTGGGGTGCCTAATGAGTGAGCTAACTCACATTAATTGCGTTGCGCTCACTGCCCGCTTTC
CAGTCGGCAAACCTGTCGTGCCAGCTGCGGTCTCACTCCGCATGCGAATTCTCTGTTGTCTTCACAGA
