>Addgene plasmid #48004 | pICH47772 | addgene partial sequence | sequence record 74315 | RB-F1 5'-ggataaaccttttcacgccc-3'
TTCTAATAAACGCTCTTTTCTCTTAGGTTTACCCGCCAATATATCCTGTCAAACACTGATAGTTTAAACC
ACTTCGTGCAGAAGACAACACAAGCGTGAGACCGTCACAGCTTGTCTGTAAGCGGATGCCGGGAGCAGAC
AAGCCCGTCAGGGCGCGTCAGCGGGTGTTGGCGGGTGTCGGGGCTGGCTTAACTATGCGGCATCAGAGCA
GATTGTACTGAGAGTGCACCATATGCGGTGTGAAATACCGCACAGATGCGTAAGGAGAAAATACCGCATC
AGGCGCCATTCGCCATTCAGGCTGCGCAACTGTTGGGAAGGGCGATCGGTGCGGGCCTCTTCGCTATTAC
GCCAGCTGGCGAAAGGGGGATGTGCTGCAAGGCGATTAAGTTGGGTAACGCCAGGGTTTTCCCAGTCACG
ACGTTGTAAAACGACGGCCAGTGAATTCGAGCTCGGTACCCGGGGATCCTCTAGAGTCGACCTGCAGGCA
TGCAAGCTTGGCGTAATCATGGTCATAGCTGTTTCCTGTGTGAAATTGTTATCCGCTCACAATTCCACAC
AACATACGAGCCGGAAGCATAAAGTGTAAAGCCTGGGGTGCCTAATGAGTGAGCTAACTCACATTAATTG
CGTTGCGCTCACTGCCCGCTTTCCAGTCGGGAAACCTGTCGTGCCAGCTGCGGTCTCACTCCGCATGCGA
ATTCTCTGTTGTCTTCACAGAGTGGGGCCCACTGCATCCACCCCAGTACATTAAAAACGTCCGCAATGTG
TTATTAAGTTGTCTAAGCGTCAATTTGTTTACACCACAATATATCCTGCCACCAGCCAGCCAACAGCTCC
CCGACCGGCAGCTCGGCACAAAATCACCACTCGATACAGGCAGCCCATCAGTCAGATCAGGATCTCCTTT
GCGACGCTCACCGGGCTGGTTGCCCTCGCCGCTGGGCTGGCGGCCGTCTATGGCCCTGCAAACGCGCCAG
AAACGCCGTCGAAGC
